Addgene plasmid #154295: pUC19/mlcR25-mEGFP
Purpose: Fluorescent reporter for conony screening without an inducer (e.g. IPTG); TED module (Plac-lacO-mlcR25-mEGFP)
Depositing lab: Shigehiko Yumura. Depositing organization: Yamaguchi University. Publication: An improved molecular tool for screening bacterial colonies using GFP expression enhanced by a Dictyostelium sequence. Kondo T, Yumura S. Biotechniques. 2020 Feb;68(2):91-95. doi: 10.2144/btn-2019-0127. Epub 2019 Dec 11. PubMed 31825246.
Backbone
  Vector backbone: pUC19
  Vector type: Bacterial Expression
Growth in bacteria
  Bacterial resistance: Ampicillin, 100 μg/mL
  Growth temperature: 37°C
  Growth strain: DH5alpha
  Growth instructions: DH5alpha is also possible.
  Copy number: High Copy
Gene/Insert
  Gene/Insert name: 25-bp fragment of the 3′ end of mlcR (mlcR25); mEGFP
  Insert size (bp): 757
  Cloning method: Restriction Enzyme; 5′ cloning site XbaI (not destroyed); 3′ cloning site BamHI (not destroyed)
  Sequencing primers: 5′ M13R; 3′ M13F
Terms and licenses: Academic/Nonprofit Terms; Industry Terms: Not Available to Industry
How to cite: pUC19/mlcR25-mEGFP was a gift from Shigehiko Yumura (Addgene plasmid # 154295 ; http://n2t.net/addgene:154295 ; RRID:Addgene_154295)
