[The description below was written by a language model from this plasmid's Addgene catalogue record and pLannotate feature annotations shown in this document.]
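Description:
pUC19/mlcR25-mEGFP is a small (about 3.4 kb) high-copy bacterial expression plasmid built on the pUC19 backbone and designed as a fluorescent reporter for screening E. coli colonies without adding an inducer such as IPTG. It replicates from the pUC-type ColE1/pMB1 origin and is selected with ampicillin through the β-lactamase gene (AmpR), which is driven by its own promoter. The feature table also picks up short remnants of lacI, rop and the pBR322 bom region. These are partial backbone fragments, not functional genes.

The payload is a 757 bp insert cloned between the XbaI and BamHI sites of the pUC19 polylinker, both of which are retained. It consists of mlcR25, a 25 bp fragment from the 3′ end of mlcR, placed directly upstream of the coding sequence for mEGFP, a constitutively fluorescent green protein derived from Aequorea victoria GFP. Transcription comes from the native pUC19 lac regulatory region upstream, which includes the CAP binding site, lac promoter and lac operator. The depositor calls this Plac-lacO-mlcR25-mEGFP arrangement the "TED module". The associated publication title indicates that the mlcR sequence derives from Dictyostelium and enhances GFP expression, which would explain how colonies become visibly fluorescent without induction. The record does not state the mechanism of this enhancement, and mlcR25 itself is not annotated in the feature table. It presumably lies in the unannotated gap between the polylinker fragment and mEGFP.

The insert splits the polylinker into two fragments, with a lacZα fragment remaining downstream of mEGFP. Beyond describing it as a colony-screening reporter, the record does not spell out the screening scheme.
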