Features (pLannotate 1.2.2; 13 found; start..end, strand, type, name):
      1..93      +  CDS            lacI (fragment): lac repressor; lacI; The lac repressor binds to the lac operator to inhibit transcription in E. coli. This inhibition can be relieved by adding lactose or isopropyl-β-D-thiogalactopyranoside (IPTG).
    106..127     +  protein_bind   CAP binding site: CAP binding activates transcription in the presence of cAMP. E. coli catabolite activator protein
    142..172     +  promoter       lac promoter: promoter for the E. coli lac operon
    180..196     +  protein_bind   lac operator: The lac repressor binds to the lac operator to inhibit transcription in E. coli. This inhibition can be relieved by adding lactose or isopropyl-β-D-thiogalactopyranoside (IPTG). lac repressor encoded by lacI
    233..262     -  misc_feature   MCS (fragment): pUC18/19 multiple cloning site
    303..1019    +  CDS            mEGFP: mEGFP is a basic (constitutively fluorescent) green fluorescent protein published in 2002, derived from Aequorea victoria. It has moderate acid sensitivity.
   1023..1049    -  misc_feature   MCS (fragment): pUC18/19 multiple cloning site
   1046..1203    +  CDS            lacZα (fragment): LacZα fragment of β-galactosidase; lacZ fragment
   1209..1308    -  misc_feature   bom (fragment): basis of mobility region from pBR322
   1410..1445    -  CDS            rop (fragment): Rop protein, which maintains plasmids at low copy number; rop
   1540..1644    +  promoter       AmpR promoter: bla
   1645..2505    +  CDS            AmpR: β-lactamase; bla; confers resistance to ampicillin, carbenicillin, and related antibiotics
   2676..3264    +  rep_origin     ori: high-copy-number ColE1/pMB1/pBR322/pUC origin of replication
>Addgene plasmid #154295 | pUC19/mlcR25-mEGFP | addgene full sequence | sequence record 307479 | Addgene NGS Result
GCGCCCAATACGCAAACCGCCTCTCCCCGCGCGTTGGCCGATTCATTAATGCAGCTGGCACGACAGGTTT
CCCGACTGGAAAGCGGGCAGTGAGCGCAACGCAATTAATGTGAGTTAGCTCACTCATTAGGCACCCCAGG
CTTTACACTTTATGCTTCCGGCTCGTATGTTGTGTGGAATTGTGAGCGGATAACAATTTCACACAGGAAA
CAGCTATGACCATGATTACGCCAAGCTTGCATGCCTGCAGGTCGACTCTAGACGTTAATACTCTCTTCAG
TAAAAAAGGAGGTGGTGGATCTATGGTTAGTAAAGGAGAGGAGCTTTTCACTGGAGTAGTACCTATTTTA
GTAGAGTTAGATGGAGATGTAAATGGACATAAATTCTCAGTTTCTGGTGAAGGTGAAGGAGATGCTACAT
ATGGAAAATTAACTCTTAAATTCATATGTACAACTGGAAAGTTACCTGTACCCTGGCCTACCTTGGTTAC
TACTCTTACCTACGGTGTACAATGTTTTAGTCGTTACCCTGATCATATGAAACAACACGATTTCTTCAAG
TCAGCCATGCCAGAAGGATACGTACAAGAGCGTACCATCTTCTTCAAAGATGATGGTAATTATAAGACTA
GAGCAGAGGTAAAATTTGAGGGTGATACCCTTGTAAATCGTATAGAGTTAAAGGGTATAGATTTCAAGGA
GGATGGAAATATCTTAGGACACAAGTTGGAATACAATTACAATTCTCATAATGTTTACATCATGGCTGAT
AAGCAAAAGAATGGTATTAAAGTTAATTTTAAAATCAGACACAATATAGAGGATGGTTCAGTTCAATTAG
CTGATCACTACCAACAAAATACACCTATTGGAGATGGTCCAGTATTGTTACCAGATAATCATTATTTGAG
TACTCAATCTAAATTGAGTAAAGATCCTAATGAAAAACGTGATCACATGGTTCTTTTGGAGTTTGTTACT
GCCGCAGGAATTACCTTGGGTATGGATGAATTGTATAAGTAGGGATCCCCGGGTACCGAGCTCGAATTCA
CTGGCCGTCGTTTTACAACGTCGTGACTGGGAAAACCCTGGCGTTACCCAACTTAATCGCCTTGCAGCAC
ATCCCCCTTTCGCCAGCTGGCGTAATAGCGAAGAGGCCCGCACCGATCGCCCTTCCCAACAGTTGCGCAG
CCTGAATGGCGAATGGCGCCTGATGCGGTATTTTCTCCTTACGCATCTGTGCGGTATTTCACACCGCATA
TGGTGCACTCTCAGTACAATCTGCTCTGATGCCGCATAGTTAAGCCAGCCCCGACACCCGCCAACACCCG
CTGACGCGCCCTGACGGGCTTGTCTGCTCCCGGCATCCGCTTACAGACAAGCTGTGACCGTCTCCGGGAG
CTGCATGTGTCAGAGGTTTTCACCGTCATCACCGAAACGCGCGAGACGAAAGGGCCTCGTGATACGCCTA
TTTTTATAGGTTAATGTCATGATAATAATGGTTTCTTAGACGTCAGGTGGCACTTTTCGGGGAAATGTGC
GCGGAACCCCTATTTGTTTATTTTTCTAAATACATTCAAATATGTATCCGCTCATGAGACAATAACCCTG
ATAAATGCTTCAATAATATTGAAAAAGGAAGAGTATGAGTATTCAACATTTCCGTGTCGCCCTTATTCCC
TTTTTTGCGGCATTTTGCCTTCCTGTTTTTGCTCACCCAGAAACGCTGGTGAAAGTAAAAGATGCTGAAG
ATCAGTTGGGTGCACGAGTGGGTTACATCGAACTGGATCTCAACAGCGGTAAGATCCTTGAGAGTTTTCG
CCCCGAAGAACGTTTTCCAATGATGAGCACTTTTAAAGTTCTGCTATGTGGCGCGGTATTATCCCGTATT
GACGCCGGGCAAGAGCAACTCGGTCGCCGCATACACTATTCTCAGAATGACTTGGTTGAGTACTCACCAG
TCACAGAAAAGCATCTTACGGATGGCATGACAGTAAGAGAATTATGCAGTGCTGCCATAACCATGAGTGA
TAACACTGCGGCCAACTTACTTCTGACAACGATCGGAGGACCGAAGGAGCTAACCGCTTTTTTGCACAAC
ATGGGGGATCATGTAACTCGCCTTGATCGTTGGGAACCGGAGCTGAATGAAGCCATACCAAACGACGAGC
GTGACACCACGATGCCTGTAGCAATGGCAACAACGTTGCGCAAACTATTAACTGGCGAACTACTTACTCT
AGCTTCCCGGCAACAATTAATAGACTGGATGGAGGCGGATAAAGTTGCAGGACCACTTCTGCGCTCGGCC
CTTCCGGCTGGCTGGTTTATTGCTGATAAATCTGGAGCCGGTGAGCGTGGGTCTCGCGGTATCATTGCAG
CACTGGGGCCAGATGGTAAGCCCTCCCGTATCGTAGTTATCTACACGACGGGGAGTCAGGCAACTATGGA
TGAACGAAATAGACAGATCGCTGAGATAGGTGCCTCACTGATTAAGCATTGGTAACTGTCAGACCAAGTT
TACTCATATATACTTTAGATTGATTTAAAACTTCATTTTTAATTTAAAAGGATCTAGGTGAAGATCCTTT
TTGATAATCTCATGACCAAAATCCCTTAACGTGAGTTTTCGTTCCACTGAGCGTCAGACCCCGTAGAAAA
GATCAAAGGATCTTCTTGAGATCCTTTTTTTCTGCGCGTAATCTGCTGCTTGCAAACAAAAAAACCACCG
CTACCAGCGGTGGTTTGTTTGCCGGATCAAGAGCTACCAACTCTTTTTCCGAAGGTAACTGGCTTCAGCA
GAGCGCAGATACCAAATACTGTTCTTCTAGTGTAGCCGTAGTTAGGCCACCACTTCAAGAACTCTGTAGC
ACCGCCTACATACCTCGCTCTGCTAATCCTGTTACCAGTGGCTGCTGCCAGTGGCGATAAGTCGTGTCTT
ACCGGGTTGGACTCAAGACGATAGTTACCGGATAAGGCGCAGCGGTCGGGCTGAACGGGGGGTTCGTGCA
CACAGCCCAGCTTGGAGCGAACGACCTACACCGAACTGAGATACCTACAGCGTGAGCTATGAGAAAGCGC
CACGCTTCCCGAAGGGAGAAAGGCGGACAGGTATCCGGTAAGCGGCAGGGTCGGAACAGGAGAGCGCACG
AGGGAGCTTCCAGGGGGAAACGCCTGGTATCTTTATAGTCCTGTCGGGTTTCGCCACCTCTGACTTGAGC
GTCGATTTTTGTGATGCTCGTCAGGGGGGCGGAGCCTATGGAAAAACGCCAGCAACGCGGCCTTTTTACG
GTTCCTGGCCTTTTGCTGGCCTTTTGCTCACATGTTCTTTCCTGCGTTATCCCCTGATTCTGTGGATAAC
CGTATTACCGCCTTTGAGTGAGCTGATACCGCTCGCCGCAGCCGAACGACCGAGCGCAGCGAGTCAGTGA
GCGAGGAAGCGGAAGA
